>Addgene plasmid #79225 | pAB049b | depositor full sequence | sequence record 148346 | Full Sequence
TTGAGATCCTTTTTTTCTGCGCGTAATCTGCTGCTTGCAAACAAAAAAACCACCGCTACCAGCGGTGGTT
TGTTTGCCGGATCAAGAGCTACCACCTCTTTTTCCGAAGGTAACTGGCTTCAGCAGAGCGCAGATACCAA
ATACTGTCCTTCTAGTGTAGCCGTAGTTAGGCCACCACTTCAAGAACTCTGTAGCACCGCCTACATACCT
CGCTCTGCTAATCCTGTTACCAGTGGCTGCTGCCAGTGGCGATAAGTCGTGTCTTACCGGGTTGGACTCA
AGACGATAGTTACCGGATAAGGCGCAGCGGTCGGGCTGAACGGGGGGTTCGTGCACACAGCCCAGCTTGG
AGCGAACGACCTACACCGAACTGAGATACCTACAGCGTGAGCTATGAGAAAGCGCCACGCTTCCCGAAGG
GAGAAAGGCGGACAGGTATCCGGTAAGCGGCAGGGTCGGAACAGGAGAGCGCACGAGGGAGCTTCCAGGG
GGAAACGCCTGGTATCTTTATAGTCCTGTCGGGTTTCGCCACCTCTGACTTGAGCGTCGATTTTTGTGAT
GCTCGTCAGGGGGGCGGAGCCTATGGAAAAACGCCAGCAACGCGGCCTTTTTACGGTTCCTGGCCTTTTG
CTGGCCTTTTGCTCACATGTTCTTTCCTGCGTTATCCCCTGATTCTGTGGATAACCGTATTACCGCCTTT
GAGTGAGCTGATACCGCTCGCCGCAGCCGAACGACCGAGCGCAGCGAGTCAGTGAGCGAGGAAGCGGAAG
AGCGCCTGATGCGGTATTTTCTCCTTACGCATCTGTGCGGTATTTCACACCGCATATGGTGCACTCTCAG
TACAATCTGCTCTGATGCCGCATAGTTAAGCCAGTATACACTCCGCTATCGCTACGTGACTGGGTCATGG
CTGCGCCCCGACACCCGCCAACACCCGCTGACGCGCCCTGACGGGCTTGTCTGCTCCCGGCATCCGCTTA
CAGACAAGCTGTGACCGTCTCCGGGAGCTGCATGTGTCAGAGGTTTTCACCGTCATCACCGAAACGCGCG
AGGCAGCTGCGGTAAAGCTCATCAGCGTGGTCGTGAAGCGATTCACAGATGTCTGCCTGTTCATCCGCGT
CCAGCTCGTTGAGTTTCTCCAGAAGCGTTAATGTCTGGCTTCTGATAAAGCGGGCCATGTTAAGGGCGGT
TTTTTCCTGTTTGGTCACTGATGCCTCCGTGTAAGGGGGATTTCTGTTCATGGGGGTAATGATACCGATG
AAACGAGAGAGGATGCTCACGATACGGGTTACTGATGATGAACAAGAGGACATCCGGTCAAATAAAACGA
AAGGCTCAGTCGAAAGACTGGGCCTTTCGTTTTGCTGAGGAGACTTAGGGACCCTGGTTTCCCGACTGGA
AAGCGGGCAGTGAGCGCAACGCAATTAATGTGAGTTAGCTCACTCATTAGGCACCCCAGGCTTTACACTT
TATGCTTCCGGCTCGTATGTTGTGTGGAATTGTGAGCGGATAACAATTTCACACACCTGCAGGTGCAGTA
AGGAGGAAAAAAAAATGGGCAGCTCTGTGAGTAGCGTTCCGACCAAACTGGAAGTGGTTGCAGCAACCCC
GACGAGCCTGCTGATTTCTTGGGATGCCCCGATGTCTAGTAGCTCTGTGTATTACTATCGTATCACCTAC
GGTGAAACGGGCGGTAACAGCCCGGTGCAGGAATTTACGGTTCCGTATAGTAGCTCTACCGCGACGATTA
GTGGCCTGAGCCCGGGTGTGGATTACACCATCACGGTTTATGCATGGGGCGAAGATAGCGCGGGTTACAT
GTTCATGTATTCTCCGATTAGTATCAATTACCGCACCTGCGCGGCCGCGGAACAAAAGCTTATTTCTGAA
GAGGACTTGATGAATAAAAACATTGATACAGTTCGTGAAATTATTACTGTTGCATCTATTTTGATTAAAT
TTTCCAGAGAAGATATTGTTGAGAATCGTGCTAATTTTATTGCATTTCTAAATGAGATTGGAGTAACGCA
TGAAGGTAGAAAGTTAAATCAAAATTCATTCCGTAAAATTGTTTCTGAATTAACTCAAGAAGATAAGAAA
ACCCTCATCGACGAATTCAACGAGGGTTTTGAGGGTGTATATCGATATCTAGAGATGTATACGAACAAAT
AACTTAATTAACGGCACTCCTCAGCAAATATAATGACCCTCTTGATAACCCAAGAGGGCATTTTTTAATG
CCCATGGCGTTTATTTGCCGACTACCTTGGTGATCTCGCCTTTCACGTAGTGGACAAATTCTTCCAACTG
ATCTGCGCGCGAGGCCAAGCGATCTTCTTCTTGTCCAAGATAAGCCTGTCTAGCTTCAAGTATGACGGGC
TGATACTGGGCCGGCAGGCGCTCCATTGCCCAGTCGGCAGCGACATCCTTCGGCGCGATTTTGCCGGTTA
CTGCGCTGTACCAAATGCGGGACAACGTAAGCACTACATTTCGCTCATCGCCAGCCCAGTCGGGCGGCGA
GTTCCATAGCGTTAAGGTTTCATTTAGCGCCTCAAATAGATCCTGTTCAGGAACCGGATCAAAGAGTTCC
TCCGCCGCTGGACCTACCAAGGCAACGCTATGTTCTCTTGCTTTTGTCAGCAAGATAGCCAGATCAATGT
CGATCGTGGCTGGCTCGAAGATACCTGCAAGAATGTCATTGCGCTGCCATTCTCCAAATTGCAGTTCGCG
CTTAGCTGGATAACGCCACGGAATGATGTCGTCGTGCACAACAATGGTGACTTCTACAGCGCGGAGAATC
TCGCTCTCTCCAGGGGAAGCCGAAGTTTCCAAAAGGTCGTTGATCAAAGCTCGCCGCGTTGTTTCATCAA
GCCTTACGGTCACCGTAACCAGCAAATCAATATCACTGTGTGGCTTCAGGCCGCCATCCACTGCGGAGCC
GTACAAATGTACGGCCAGCAACGTCGGTTCGAGATGGCGCTCGATGACGCCAACTACCTCTGATAGTTGA
GTCGATACTTCGGCGATCACCGCTTCCCTCATACTCTTCCTTTTTCAATATTATTGAAGCATTTATCAGG
GTTATTGTCTCATGAGCGGATACATATTTGAATGTATTTAGAAAAATATTAATTGCGTTGCGCTCACTGC
CCGCTTTCCAGTCGGGAAACCTGTCGTGCCAGCTGCATTAATGAATCGGCCAACGCGCGGGGAGAGGCGG
TTTGCGTATTGGGCGCCAGGGTGGTTTTTCTTTTCACCAGTGAGACGGGCAACAGCTGATTGCCCTTCAC
CGCCTGGCCCTGAGAGAGTTGCAGCAAGCGGTCCACGCTGGTTTGCCCCAGCAGGCGAAAATCCTGTTTG
ATGGTGGTTAACGGCGGGATATAACATGAGCTGTCTTCGGTATCGTCGTATCCCACTACCGAGATATCCG
CACCAACGCGCAGCCCGGACTCGGTAATGGCGCGCATTGCGCCCAGCGCCATCTGATCGTTGGCAACCAG
CATCGCAGTGGGAACGATGCCCTCATTCAGCATTTGCATGGTTTGTTGAAAACCGGACATGGCACTCCAG
TCGCCTTCCCGTTCCGCTATCGGCTGAATTTGATTGCGAGTGAGATATTTATGCCAGCCAGCCAGACGCA
GACGCGCCGAGACAGAACTTAATGGGCCCGCTAACAGCGCGATTTGCTGGTGACCCAATGCGACCAGATG
CTCCACGCCCAGTCGCGTACCGTCTTCATGGGAGAAAATAATACTGTTGATGGGTGTCTGGTCAGAGACA
TCAAGAAATAACGCCGGAACATTAGTGCAGGCAGCTTCCACAGCAATGGCATCCTGGTCATCCAGCGGAT
AGTTAATGATCAGCCCACTGACGCGTTGCGCGAGAAGATTGTGCACCGCCGCTTTACAGGCTTCGACGCC
GCTTCGTTCTACCATCGACACCACCACGCTGGCACCCAGTTGATCGGCGCGAGATTTAATCGCCGCGACA
ATTTGCGACGGCGCGTGCAGGGCCAGACTGGAGGTGGCAACGCCAATCAGCAACGACTGTTTGCCCGCCA
GTTGTTGTGCCACGCGGTTGGGAATGTAATTCAGCTCCGCCATCGCCGCTTCCACTTTTTCCCGCGTTTT
CGCAGAAACGTGGCTGGCCTGGTTCACCACGCGGGAAACGGTCTGATAAGAGACACCGGCATACTCTGCG
ACATCGTATAACGTTACTGGTTTCACATTCACCACCCTGAATTGACTCTCTTCCGGGCGCTATCATGCCA
TACCGCGAAAGGTTTTGCACCATAGGCCAAATAGGCCGT
Features (pLannotate 1.2.2; 15 found; start..end, strand, type, name):
      1..589     +  rep_origin     ori: high-copy-number ColE1/pMB1/pBR322/pUC origin of replication
    775..915     -  misc_feature   bom: basis of mobility region from pBR322
   1017..1208    -  CDS            rop: Rop protein, which maintains plasmids at low copy number; rop
   1249..1305    +  CDS            mbeC (fragment): MBEC_ECOLX - Experimental evidence at protein level: Swiss-Prot protein existence level 1. Required for efficient mobilization of ColE1 plasmid and is thus essential to promote the specific transfer of the plasmid during conjugation. Probably functions by inducing DNA bending, helping the MbeA relaxase to melt the DNA around the nic site and cleave the phosphodiester bond. Binds specifically double-stranded DNA (dsDNA) containing the ColE1 oriT but does not recognize the inverted repeat (IR). From Escherichia coli.
   1319..1363    +  terminator     rrnB T1 terminator: transcription terminator T1 from the E. coli rrnB gene
   1426..1447    +  protein_bind   CAP binding site: CAP binding activates transcription in the presence of cAMP. E. coli catabolite activator protein
   1462..1492    +  promoter       lac promoter: promoter for the E. coli lac operon
   1500..1516    +  protein_bind   lac operator: The lac repressor binds to the lac operator to inhibit transcription in E. coli. This inhibition can be relieved by adding lactose or isopropyl-β-D-thiogalactopyranoside (IPTG). lac repressor encoded by lacI
   1561..1794    +  CDS            FINC_PLEWA (fragment): Experimental evidence at transcript level: Swiss-Prot protein existence level 2. Fibronectins bind cell surfaces and various compounds including collagen, fibrin, heparin, DNA, and actin. Fibronectins are involved in cell adhesion, cell motility, opsonization, wound healing, and maintenance of cell shape. May be involved in osteoblast compaction (By similarity). From Pleurodeles waltl (Iberian ribbed newt).
   1873..1899    +  CDS            Myc (fragment): Myc (human c-Myc proto-oncogene) epitope tag
   1900..2169    +  CDS            asiA: ASIA_BPT4 - Experimental evidence at protein level: Swiss-Prot protein existence level 1. Transcriptional inhibitor. Inhibits sigma 70-directed transcription by weakening its interaction with the core of the host's RNA polymerase. This allows Gp55 to successfully compete for the core enzyme. Plays an important role during the prereplicative period of phage T4 development. From Enterobacteria phage T4 (Bacteriophage T4).
   2251..3042    -  CDS            SmR: aminoglycoside adenylyltransferase (Murphy, 1985); aadA; confers resistance to spectinomycin and streptomycin
   3043..3114    -  promoter       AmpR promoter: bla
   3144..4226    -  CDS            lacI: lac repressor; lacI; The lac repressor binds to the lac operator to inhibit transcription in E. coli. This inhibition can be relieved by adding lactose or isopropyl-β-D-thiogalactopyranoside (IPTG).
   4227..4293    -  promoter       lacIq promoter (fragment): lacI (mutant); In the lacIq allele, a single base change in the promoter boosts expression of the lacI gene about 10-fold.
