[The description below was written by a language model from this plasmid's Addgene catalogue record and pLannotate feature annotations shown in this document.]
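Description:
pAB049b is a 4.3 kb bacterial expression plasmid built on a ColE1-type backbone for use in E. coli. It replicates from a ColE1/pMB1-family origin and is catalogued as high copy, although the annotated sequence also contains the rop gene, the pBR322 bom region and a small mbeC fragment, remnants of the native ColE1 replication-control and mobilization region. Selection is by spectinomycin, conferred by the aadA (SmR) aminoglycoside adenylyltransferase gene, which is annotated as driven by the bla (AmpR) promoter.

The payload is a synthetic fusion, HA4-AsiA, expressed from the lac promoter (PlacZ) with its CAP binding site and lac operator, placed downstream of an rrnB T1 terminator that insulates it from upstream transcription. The HA4 portion appears in the feature table as a fibronectin-like fragment, consistent with a monobody, a binding protein engineered on a fibronectin type III scaffold. It is followed by a sequence annotated as a partial Myc tag and then by the complete asiA coding sequence from bacteriophage T4, whose product binds sigma 70 and inhibits sigma 70-directed transcription. A second cassette on the opposite strand expresses the lac repressor from the stronger PlacIq promoter, so that the fusion is kept repressed until induced with IPTG or lactose.

The stated purpose is directed evolution of protein-protein interactions, and the plasmid is linked to work on continuous evolution of Bacillus thuringiensis toxins. The design suggests that the AsiA fusion was tested as a way of coupling the HA4 binding domain to the host transcription machinery in a bacterial interaction-sensing system, but the record does not describe its exact role or partner plasmids.
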