Addgene plasmid #79225: pAB049b
Purpose: Directed Evolution of Protein-Protein Interactions
Depositing lab: David Liu. Depositing organization: Harvard University. Publication: Continuous evolution of Bacillus thuringiensis toxins overcomes insect resistance. Badran AH, Guzov VM, Huai Q, Kemp MM, Vishwanath P, Kain W, Nance AM, Evdokimov A, Moshiri F, Turner KH, Wang P, Malvar T, Liu DR. Nature. 2016 May 5;533(7601):58-63. doi: 10.1038/nature17938. Epub 2016 Apr 27. PubMed 27120167.
Backbone
  Vector backbone: ColEI
  Backbone manufacturer: David Liu Lab
  Backbone size w/o insert (bp): 2992
  Vector type: Bacterial Expression
Growth in bacteria
  Bacterial resistance: Spectinomycin, 50 μg/mL
  Growth temperature: 37°C
  Growth strain: NEB Turbo
  Copy number: High Copy
Gene/Insert
  Gene/Insert name: PlacZ HA4-AsiA; PlacIq lacI
  Species: Synthetic
  Promoter: PlacZ; PlacIq
  Cloning method: Ligation Independent Cloning
  Sequencing primers: 5′ n/a; 3′ n/a
Terms and licenses: Academic/Nonprofit Terms; Industry Terms: Not Available to Industry
How to cite: pAB049b was a gift from David Liu (Addgene plasmid # 79225 ; http://n2t.net/addgene:79225 ; RRID:Addgene_79225)
