>Addgene plasmid #79225 | pAB049b | addgene partial sequence | sequence record 151315 | Spect-F 5'-cagcccgtcatacttgaagc-3'
GAGACGCTTGGCCTCGCGCGCAGATCAGTTGGAAGAATTTGTCCACTACGTGAAAGGCGAGATCACCAAG
GTAGTCGGCAAATAAACGCCATGGGCATTAAAAAATGCCCTCTTGGGTTATCAAGAGGGTCATTATATTT
GCTGAGGAGTGCCGTTAATTAAGTTATTTGTTCGTATACATCTCTAGATATCGATATACACCCTCAAAAC
CCTCGTTGAATTCGTCGATGAGGGTTTTCTTATCTTCTTGAGTTAATTCAGAAACAATTTTACGGAATGA
ATTTTGATTTAACTTTCTACCTTCATGCGTTACTCCAATCTCATTTAGAAATGCAATAAAATTAGCACGA
TTCTCAACAATATCTTCTCTGGAAAATTTAATCAAAATAGATGCAACAGTAATAATTTCACGAACTGTAT
CAATGTTTTTATTCATCAAGTCCTCTTCAGAAATAAGCTTTTGTTCCGCGGCCGCGCAGGTGCGGTAATT
GATACTAATCGGAGAATACATGAACATGTAACCCGCGCTATCTTCGCCCCATGCATAAACCGTGATGGTG
TAATCCACACCCGGGCTCAGGCCACTAATCGTCGCGGTAGAGCTACTATACGGAACCGTAAATTCCTGCA
CCGGGCTGTTACCGCCCGTTTCACCGTAGGTGATACGATAGTAATACACAGAGCTACTAGACATCGGGGC
ATCCCAAGAAATCAGCAGGCTCGTCGGGGTTGCTGCAACCACTTCCAGTTT
