>Addgene plasmid #79225 | pAB049b | addgene partial sequence | sequence record 152350 | pGEX3 5'-CCGGGAGCTGCATGTGTCAGAGG-3'
ACGCGCGAGGCAGCTGCGGTAAAGCTCATCAGCGTGGTCGTGAAGCGATTCACAGATGTCTGCCTGTTCA
TCCGCGTCCAGCTCGTTGAGTTTCTCCAGAAGCGTTAATGTCTGGCTTCTGATAAAGCGGGCCATGTTAA
GGGCGGTTTTTTCCTGTTTGGTCACTGATGCCTCCGTGTAAGGGGGATTTCTGTTCATGGGGGTAATGAT
ACCGATGAAACGAGAGAGGATGCTCACGATACGGGTTACTGATGATGAACAAGAGGACATCCGGTCAAAT
AAAACGAAAGGCTCAGTCGAAAGACTGGGCCTTTCGTTTTGCTGAGGAGACTTAGGGACCCTGGTTTCCC
GACTGGAAAGCGGGCAGTGAGCGCAACGCAATTAATGTGAGTTAGCTCACTCATTAGGCACCCCAGGCTT
TACACTTTATGCTTCCGGCTCGTATGTTGTGTGGAATTGTGAGCGGATAACAATTTCACACACCTGCAGG
TGCAGTAAGGAGGAAAAAAAAATGGGCAGCTCTGTGAGTAGCGTTCCGACCAAACTGGAAGTGGTTGCAG
CAACCCCGACGAGCCTGCTGATTTCTTGGGATGCCCCGATGTCTAGTAGCTCTGTGTATTACTATCGTAT
CACCTACGGTGAAACGGGCGGTAACAGCCCGGTGCAGGAATTTACGGTTC
